>Addgene plasmid #66305 | GPR114-Tango | addgene full sequence | sequence record 321941 | Addgene NGS Result
GACATTGATTATTGACTAGTTATTAATAGTAATCAATTACGGGGTCATTAGTTCATAGCCCATATATGGA
GTTCCGCGTTACATAACTTACGGTAAATGGCCCGCCTGGCTGACCGCCCAACGACCCCCGCCCATTGACG
TCAATAATGACGTATGTTCCCATAGTAACGCCAATAGGGACTTTCCATTGACGTCAATGGGTGGAGTATT
TACGGTAAACTGCCCACTTGGCAGTACATCAAGTGTATCATATGCCAAGTACGCCCCCTATTGACGTCAA
TGACGGTAAATGGCCCGCCTGGCATTATGCCCAGTACATGACCTTATGGGACTTTCCTACTTGGCAGTAC
ATCTACGTATTAGTCATCGCTATTACCATGGTGATGCGGTTTTGGCAGTACATCAATGGGCGTGGATAGC
GGTTTGACTCACGGGGATTTCCAAGTCTCCACCCCATTGACGTCAATGGGAGTTTGTTTTGGCACCAAAA
TCAACGGGACTTTCCAAAATGTCGTAACAACTCCGCCCCATTGACGCAAATGGGCGGTAGGCGTGTACGG
TGGGAGGTCTATATAAGCAGAGCTCTCTGGCTAACTAGAGAACCCACTGCTTACTGGCTTATCGAAATTA
ATACGACTCACTATAGGGAGACCCAAGCTGGCTAGCGTTTAAACTTAAGCTTGGTACCGAGCTCGGATCC
ACTAGTCCAGTGTGGTGGAATTCTGCAGATATCCAGCACAGTGGCGGCCGCGCCACCATGAAGACGATCA
TCGCCCTGAGCTACATCTTCTGCCTGGTATTCGCCGACTACAAGGACGATGATGACGCCAGCATCGATAT
GGATCATTGCGGAGCGCTGTTCTTGTGTCTGTGTCTCCTCACTCTGCAGAATGCCACGACCGAGACCTGG
GAGGAACTCCTCAGCTACATGGAGAATATGCAGGTTAGCAGAGGCAGGTCCTCTGTGTTCAGCTCTAGAC
AGCTGCACCAGCTTGAGCAGATGCTCCTTAATACCAGCTTCCCTGGCTACAATCTCACCCTGCAGACTCC
AACGATTCAGTCACTGGCATTTAAGCTGAGCTGCGACTTTTCCGGCCTGAGCCTGACTTCCGCGACACTC
AAACGAGTCCCGCAGGCTGGAGGCCAGCACGCACGCGGTCAGCATGCCATGCAGTTCCCCGCGGAACTTA
CTCGCGACGCGTGTAAGACACGACCCAGGGAACTGAGGCTGATCTGCATTTATTTTTCCAATACACATTT
TTTTAAAGACGAAAATAATTCTAGCTTGCTGAACAATTACGTGCTGGGAGCCCAGCTCAGTCATGGCCAC
GTGAATAACCTTCGAGATCCCGTTAACATATCCTTTTGGCATAACCAGAGTCTGGAAGGGTACACACTGA
CCTGCGTGTTCTGGAAGGAGGGGGCTAGGAAACAACCATGGGGCGGATGGTCCCCTGAGGGTTGCCGCAC
AGAGCAGCCAAGTCACTCTCAGGTGCTGTGCCGCTGCAACCATCTCACATACTTCGCCGTGCTCATGCAG
CTTTCACCCGCTCTCGTCCCTGCCGAACTTCTCGCCCCCCTGACGTATATTTCACTCGTGGGCTGTAGCA
TCAGCATAGTCGCCTCTCTGATCACCGTGCTGCTGCACTTCCATTTTAGAAAGCAGAGCGACTCTCTGAC
CCGCATCCACATGAATCTCCACGCAAGCGTCCTGCTGCTCAATATTGCTTTCTTGCTGTCACCCGCTTTC
GCTATGTCCCCTGTGCCAGGGAGTGCTTGCACTGCCCTCGCGGCAGCGCTCCACTATGCCCTCCTGTCTT
GTCTGACTTGGATGGCAATCGAGGGATTTAACCTCTACCTCCTGCTGGGGAGAGTATACAATATCTACAT
CCGGAGATACGTGTTCAAGCTGGGCGTTCTTGGCTGGGGCGCCCCTGCGCTGCTCGTGCTGTTGTCACTG
TCCGTGAAATCATCTGTATATGGCCCATGTACTATTCCTGTTTTCGACAGCTGGGAGAACGGAACTGGGT
TCCAGAATATGTCCATCTGCTGGGTTCGCAGCCCAGTGGTTCACTCAGTGCTGGTTATGGGATACGGAGG
ACTGACCTCTCTCTTCAACTTGGTGGTGCTGGCATGGGCCCTGTGGACCCTTCGGCGACTGCGGGAGAGA
GCCGACGCCCCCAGCGTAAGAGCTTGCCACGACACCGTGACAGTCCTCGGACTGACGGTTCTGCTCGGTA
CAACGTGGGCACTCGCTTTTTTCAGCTTCGGCGTGTTTCTGCTTCCACAGCTGTTTCTTTTCACTATCCT
GAATTCTCTCTACGGCTTTTTCCTCTTTCTGTGGTTTTGCTCTCAGCGCTGCCGCTCCGAGGCAGAGGCG
AAGGCCCAAATCGAGGCTTTCTCCAGTAGCCAGACTACTCAAATCGATACCGGTGGACGCACCCCACCCA
GCCTGGGTCCCCAAGATGAGTCCTGCACCACCGCCAGCTCCTCCCTGGCCAAGGACACTTCATCGACCGG
TGAGAACCTGTACTTCCAGCTAAGATTAGATAAAAGTAAAGTGATTAACAGCGCATTAGAGCTGCTTAAT
GAGGTCGGAATCGAAGGTTTAACAACCCGTAAACTCGCCCAGAAGCTAGGTGTAGAGCAGCCTACATTGT
ATTGGCATGTAAAAAATAAGCGGGCTTTGCTCGACGCCTTAGCCATTGAGATGTTAGATAGGCACCATAC
TCACTTTTGCCCTTTAGAAGGGGAAAGCTGGCAAGATTTTTTACGTAATAACGCTAAAAGTTTTAGATGT
GCTTTACTAAGTCATCGCGATGGAGCAAAAGTACATTTAGGTACACGGCCTACAGAAAAACAGTATGAAA
CTCTCGAAAATCAATTAGCCTTTTTATGCCAACAAGGTTTTTCACTAGAGAATGCATTATATGCACTCAG
CGCTGTGGGGCATTTTACTTTAGGTTGCGTATTGGAAGATCAAGAGCATCAAGTCGCTAAAGAAGAAAGG
GAAACACCTACTACTGATAGTATGCCGCCATTATTACGACAAGCTATCGAATTATTTGATCACCAAGGTG
CAGAGCCAGCCTTCTTATTCGGCCTTGAATTGATCATATGCGGATTAGAAAAACAACTTAAATGTGAAAG
TGGGTCCGCGTACAGCCGCGCGCGTACGAAAAACAATTACGGGTCTACCATCGAGGGCCTGCTCGATCTC
CCGGACGACGACGCCCCCGAAGAGGCGGGGCTGGCGGCTCCGCGCCTGTCCTTTCTCCCCGCGGGACACA
CGCGCAGACTGTCGACGGCCCCCCCGACCGATGTCAGCCTGGGGGACGAGCTCCACTTAGACGGCGAGGA
CGTGGCGATGGCGCATGCCGACGCGCTAGACGATTTCGATCTGGACATGTTGGGGGACGGGGATTCCCCG
GGTCCGGGATTTACCCCCCACGACTCCGCCCCCTACGGCGCTCTGGATATGGCCGACTTCGAGTTTGAGC
AGATGTTTACCGATGCCCTTGGAATTGACGAGTACGGTGGGTAGTCTAGAGGGCCCGTTTAAACCCGCTG
ATCAGCCTCGACTGTGCCTTCTAGTTGCCAGCCATCTGTTGTTTGCCCCTCCCCCGTGCCTTCCTTGACC
CTGGAAGGTGCCACTCCCACTGTCCTTTCCTAATAAAATGAGGAAATTGCATCGCATTGTCTGAGTAGGT
GTCATTCTATTCTGGGGGGTGGGGTGGGGCAGGACAGCAAGGGGGAGGATTGGGAAGACAATAGCAGGCA
TGCTGGGGATGCGGTGGGCTCTATGGCTTCTGAGGCGGAAAGAACCAGCTGGGGCTCTAGGGGGTATCCC
C
[124 nt withheld, positions 3852-3975]
C
[91 nt withheld, positions 3977-4067]
A
[49 nt withheld, positions 4069-4117]
CCTTTGACGTTGGAGTCCACGTTCTTT
[37 nt withheld, positions 4145-4181]
ACCCTATCTCGGTCTATTCTTTTGATTTATAAGGGATTTTGCCGATTTCGGCCTATTGGTTAAAAAATGA
GCTGATTTAACAAAAATTTAACGCGAATTAATTCTGTGGAATGTGTGTCAGTTAGGGTGTGGAAAGTCCC
CAGGCTCCCCAGCAGGCAGAAGTATGCAAAGCATGCATCTCAATTAGTCAGCAACCAGGTGTGGAAAGTC
CCCAGGCTCCCCAGCAGGCAGAAGTATGCAAAGCATGCATCTCAATTAGTCAGCAACCATAGTCCCGCCC
CTAACTCCGCCCATCCCGCCCCTAACTCCGCCCAGTTCCGCCCATTCTCCGCCCCATGGCTGACTAATTT
TTTTTATTTATGCAGAGGCCGAGGCCGCCTCTGCCTCTGAGCTATTCCAGAAGTAGTGAGGAGGCTTTTT
TGGAGGCCTAGGCTTTTGCAAAAAGCTCCCGGGAGCTTGTATATCCATTTTCGGATCTGATCAAGAGACA
GGATGAGGATCGTTTCGCATGATTGAACAAGATGGATTGCACGCAGGTTCTCCGGCCGCTTGGGTGGAGA
GGCTATTCGGCTATGACTGGGCACAACAGACAATCGGCTGCTCTGATGCCGCCGTGTTCCGGCTGTCAGC
GCAGGGGCGCCCGGTTCTTTTTGTCAAGACCGACCTGTCCGGTGCCCTGAATGAACTGCAGGACGAGGCA
GCGCGGCTATCGTGGCTGGCCACGACGGGCGTTCCTTGCGCAGCTGTGCTCGACGTTGTCACTGAAGCGG
GAAGGGACTGGCTGCTATTGGGCGAAGTGCCGGGGCAGGATCTCCTGTCATCTCACCTTGCTCCTGCCGA
GAAAGTATCCATCATGGCTGATGCAATGCGGCGGCTGCATACGCTTGATCCGGCTACCTGCCCATTCGAC
CACCAAGCGAAACATCGCATCGAGCGAGCACGTACTCGGATGGAAGCCGGTCTTGTCGATCAGGATGATC
TGGACGAAGAGCATCAGGGGCTCGCGCCAGCCGAACTGTTCGCCAGGCTCAAGGCGCGCATGCCCGACGG
CGAGGATCTCGTCGTGACCCATGGCGATGCCTGCTTGCCGAATATCATGGTGGAAAATGGCCGCTTTTCT
GGATTCATCGACTGTGGCCGGCTGGGTGTGGCGGACCGCTATCAGGACATAGCGTTGGCTACCCGTGATA
TTGCTGAAGAGCTTGGCGGCGAATGGGCTGACCGCTTCCTCGTGCTTTACGGTATCGCCGCTCCCGATTC
GCAGCGCATCGCCTTCTATCGCCTTCTTGACGAGTTCTTCTGAGCGGGACTCTGGGGTTCGAAATGACCG
ACCAAGCGACGCCCAACCTGCCATCACGAGATTTCGATTCCACCGCCGCCTTCTATGAAAGGTTGGGCTT
CGGAATCGTTTTCCGGGACGCCGGCTGGATGATCCTCCAGCGCGGGGATCTCATGCTGGAGTTCTTCGCC
CACCCCAACTTGTTTATTGCAGCTTATAATGGTTACAAATAAAGCAATAGCATCACAAATTTCACAAATA
AAGCATTTTTTTCACTGCATTCTAGTTGTGGTTTGTCCAAACTCATCAATGTATCTTATCATGTCTGTAT
ACCGTCGACCTCTAGCTAGAGCTTGGCGTAATCATGGTCATAGCTGTTTCCTGTGTGAAATTGTTATCCG
CTCACAATTCCACACAACATACGAGCCGGAAGCATAAAGTGTAAAGCCTGGGGTGCCTAATGAGTGAGCT
AACTCACATTAATTGCGTTGCGCTCACTGCCCGCTTTCCAGTCGGGAAACCTGTCGTGCCAGCTGCATTA
ATGAATCGGCCAACGCGCGGGGAGAGGCGGTTTGCGTATTGGGCGCTCTTCCGCTTCCTCGCTCACTGAC
TCGCTGCGCTCGGTCGTTCGGCTGCGGCGAGCGGTATCAGCTCACTCAAAGGCGGTAATACGGTTATCCA
CAGAATCAGGGGATAACGCAGGAAAGAACATGTGAGCAAAAGGCCAGCAAAAGGCCAGGAACCGTAAAAA
GGCCGCGTTGCTGGCGTTTTTCCATAGGCTCCGCCCCCCTGACGAGCATCACAAAAATCGACGCTCAAGT
CAGAGGTGGCGAAACCCGACAGGACTATAAAGATACCAGGCGTTTCCCCCTGGAAGCTCCCTCGTGCGCT
CTCCTGTTCCGACCCTGCCGCTTACCGGATACCTGTCCGCCTTTCTCCCTTCGGGAAGCGTGGCGCTTTC
TCATAGCTCACGCTGTAGGTATCTCAGTTCGGTGTAGGTCGTTCGCTCCAAGCTGGGCTGTGTGCACGAA
CCCCCCGTTCAGCCCGACCGCTGCGCCTTATCCGGTAACTATCGTCTTGAGTCCAACCCGGTAAGACACG
ACTTATCGCCACTGGCAGCAGCCACTGGTAACAGGATTAGCAGAGCGAGGTATGTAGGCGGTGCTACAGA
GTTCTTGAAGTGGTGGCCTAACTACGGCTACACTAGAAGAACAGTATTTGGTATCTGCGCTCTGCTGAAG
CCAGTTACCTTCGGAAAAAGAGTTGGTAGCTCTTGATCCGGCAAACAAACCACCGCTGGTAGCGGTGGTT
TTTTTGTTTGCAAGCAGCAGATTACGCGCAGAAAAAAAGGATCTCAAGAAGATCCTTTGATCTTTTCTAC
GGGGTCTGACGCTCAGTGGAACGAAAACTCACGTTAAGGGATTTTGGTCATGAGATTATCAAAAAGGATC
TTCACCTAGATCCTTTTAAATTAAAAATGAAGTTTTAAATCAATCTAAAGTATATATGAGTAAACTTGGT
CTGACAGTTACCAATGCTTAATCAGTGAGGCACCTATCTCAGCGATCTGTCTATTTCGTTCATCCATAGT
TGCCTGACTCCCCGTCGTGTAGATAACTACGATACGGGAGGGCTTACCATCTGGCCCCAGTGCTGCAATG
ATACCGCGAGACCCACGCTCACCGGCTCCAGATTTATCAGCAATAAACCAGCCAGCCGGAAGGGCCGAGC
GCAGAAGTGGTCCTGCAACTTTATCCGCCTCCATCCAGTCTATTAATTGTTGCCGGGAAGCTAGAGTAAG
TAGTTCGCCAGTTAATAGTTTGCGCAACGTTGTTGCCATTGCTACAGGCATCGTGGTGTCACGCTCGTCG
TTTGGTATGGCTTCATTCAGCTCCGGTTCCCAACGATCAAGGCGAGTTACATGATCCCCCATGTTGTGCA
AAAAAGCGGTTAGCTCCTTCGGTCCTCCGATCGTTGTCAGAAGTAAGTTGGCCGCAGTGTTATCACTCAT
GGTTATGGCAGCACTGCATAATTCTCTTACTGTCATGCCATCCGTAAGATGCTTTTCTGTGACTGGTGAG
TACTCAACCAAGTCATTCTGAGAATAGTGTATGCGGCGACCGAGTTGCTCTTGCCCGGCGTCAATACGGG
ATAATACCGCGCCACATAGCAGAACTTTAAAAGTGCTCATCATTGGAAAACGTTCTTCGGGGCGAAAACT
CTCAAGGATCTTACCGCTGTTGAGATCCAGTTCGATGTAACCCACTCGTGCACCCAACTGATCTTCAGCA
TCTTTTACTTTCACCAGCGTTTCTGGGTGAGCAAAAACAGGAAGGCAAAATGCCGCAAAAAAGGGAATAA
GGGCGACACGGAAATGTTGAATACTCATACTCTTCCTTTTTCAATATTATTGAAGCATTTATCAGGGTTA
TTGTCTCATGAGCGGATACATATTTGAATGTATTTAGAAAAATAAACAAATAGGGGTTCCGCGCACATTT
CCCCGAAAAGTGCCACCTGACGTCGACGGATCGGGAGATCTCCCGATCCCCTATGGTGCACTCTCAGTAC
AATCTGCTCTGATGCCGCATAGTTAAGCCAGTATCTGCTCCCTGCTTGTGTGTTGGAGGTCGCTGAGTAG
TGCGCGAGCAAAATTTAAGCTACAACAAGGCAAGGCTTGACCGACAATTGCATGAAGAATCTGCTTAGGG
TTAGGCGTTTTGCGCTGCTTCGCGATGTACGGGCCAGATATACGCGTT
Features (pLannotate 1.2.2; 23 found; start..end, strand, type, name):
      1..380     +  enhancer       CMV enhancer: human cytomegalovirus immediate early enhancer
    381..584     +  promoter       CMV promoter: human cytomegalovirus (CMV) immediate early promoter
    580..613     +  LTR            5' LTR (truncated) (fragment): truncated 5' long terminal repeat (LTR) from HIV-1
    629..647     +  promoter       T7 promoter: promoter for bacteriophage T7 RNA polymerase
    806..826     +  CDS            3xFLAG (fragment): three tandem FLAG® epitope tags
    839..2422    +  CDS            ADGRG5: AGRG5_HUMAN - Also known as GPR114, PGR27. Experimental evidence at transcript level: Swiss-Prot protein existence level 2. Adhesion G protein-coupled receptor (GPCR). Transduces intracellular signals through coupling to guanine nucleotide-binding protein G(s) subunit alpha and activation of adenylate cyclase pathway. Isoform 1, but not isoform 2, is constitutively active, as evidenced by elevated basal cAMP levels, and responds to mechanical activation (shaking). From Homo sapiens (Human).
   2543..3156    +  CDS            TetR (fragment): tetracycline repressor TetR; tetR from transposon Tn10; TetR binds to the tetracycline operator tetO to inhibit transcription. This inhibition can be relieved by adding tetracycline or doxycycline.
   3308..3541    +  CDS            VP16 AD: transcriptional activation domain of herpes simplex virus protein VP16 (Triezenberg et al., 1988; Cousens et al., 1989); UL48
   3582..3806    +  polyA_signal   bGH poly(A) signal: bovine growth hormone polyadenylation signal
   3810..3831    +  promoter       SV40 promoter (fragment): SV40 enhancer and early promoter
   3852..4280    +  rep_origin     f1 ori (sequence partly withheld): f1 bacteriophage origin of replication; arrow indicates direction of (+) strand synthesis
   4294..4623    +  promoter       SV40 promoter: SV40 enhancer and early promoter
   4690..5481    +  CDS            neo: KKA2_KLEPN - Also known as kan, nptII. Experimental evidence at protein level: Swiss-Prot protein existence level 1. Resistance to kanamycin, neomycin, paromomycin, ribostamycin, butirosin and gentamicin B. From Klebsiella pneumoniae.
   5505..5663    +  CDS            ble (fragment): BLE_KLEPN - Experimental evidence at protein level: Swiss-Prot protein existence level 1. Binding protein with a strong affinity to the bleomycin family of antibiotics. Binds to CL990; an antimitotic-antibiotic compound. From Klebsiella pneumoniae.
   5658..5779    +  polyA_signal   SV40 poly(A) signal: SV40 polyadenylation signal
   5852..5868    -  protein_bind   lac operator: The lac repressor binds to the lac operator to inhibit transcription in E. coli. This inhibition can be relieved by adding lactose or isopropyl-β-D-thiogalactopyranoside (IPTG). lac repressor encoded by lacI
   5876..5906    -  promoter       lac promoter: promoter for the E. coli lac operon
   5921..5942    -  protein_bind   CAP binding site: CAP binding activates transcription in the presence of cAMP. E. coli catabolite activator protein
   5955..6047    -  CDS            lacI (fragment): lac repressor; lacI; The lac repressor binds to the lac operator to inhibit transcription in E. coli. This inhibition can be relieved by adding lactose or isopropyl-β-D-thiogalactopyranoside (IPTG).
   6230..6818    -  rep_origin     ori: high-copy-number ColE1/pMB1/pBR322/pUC origin of replication
   6989..7849    -  CDS            AmpR: β-lactamase; bla; confers resistance to ampicillin, carbenicillin, and related antibiotics
   7850..7954    -  promoter       AmpR promoter: bla
   8013..8065    -  misc_feature   bom (fragment): basis of mobility region from pBR322
