[The description below was written by a language model from this plasmid's Addgene catalogue record and pLannotate feature annotations shown in this document.]
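Description:
GPR114-Tango is a mammalian expression plasmid from the PRESTO-Tango collection, built on an "empty Tango" backbone that was itself derived from pcDNA3.1(+). It is propagated in E. coli as a high-copy plasmid through a ColE1/pUC-type origin with ampicillin resistance (β-lactamase), and it also carries an f1 phage origin. For mammalian cells, an SV40 early promoter drives a neomycin phosphotransferase gene followed by an SV40 polyadenylation signal, which allows G418 selection. The sequenced record is about 8.2 kb, consistent with the stated backbone and insert sizes.

The expression cassette uses the CMV immediate-early enhancer and promoter and ends in a bovine growth hormone poly(A) signal. It encodes human GPR114 (ADGRG5), an understudied adhesion-class G protein-coupled receptor, as a 1,584 bp insert cloned at NotI at the 5′ end, with the 3′ site being either XhoI or XbaI according to the depositor. A backbone-encoded FLAG epitope sits at the N terminus. Downstream of the receptor, the annotation detects TetR and the VP16 activation domain, which together form the tTA transcription factor fused to the receptor's C-terminal side. The roughly 120 nt between receptor and TetR is unannotated, so the linking elements are not identified in the record.

As the stated purpose describes, the design converts arrestin translocation to the activated receptor into a transcriptional output, in which tTA acts as the activator of a reporter. This allows ligand screening that does not depend on the receptor's native G protein coupling. The plasmid was produced under the Illuminating the Druggable Genome program as one member of a parallel, receptorome-wide screening resource.
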