Addgene plasmid #66305: GPR114-Tango
Purpose: Expression of G protein-coupled receptors for PRESTO-Tango: parallel receptorome expression and screening via transcriptional output, with transcriptional activation following arrestin translocation
Depositing lab: Bryan Roth. Depositing organization: University of North Carolina at Chapel Hill. Publication: PRESTO-Tango as an open-source resource for interrogation of the druggable human GPCRome. Kroeze WK, Sassano MF, Huang XP, Lansu K, McCorvy JD, Giguere PM, Sciaky N, Roth BL. Nat Struct Mol Biol. 2015 May;22(5):362-9. doi: 10.1038/nsmb.3014. Epub 2015 Apr 20. PubMed 25895059.
Backbone
  Vector backbone: empty Tango
  Backbone size w/o insert (bp): 6632
  Vector type: Mammalian Expression
  Selectable markers: Neomycin (select with G418)
Growth in bacteria
  Bacterial resistance: Ampicillin, 100 μg/mL
  Growth temperature: 37°C
  Growth strain: DH5alpha
  Copy number: High Copy
Gene/Insert
  Gene/Insert name: GPR114
  Species: H. sapiens (human)
  Insert size (bp): 1584
  Entrez Gene: ADGRG5 (a.k.a. GPR114, PGR27)
  Promoter: CMV
  Tag / fusion protein: FLAG (N terminal on backbone)
  Cloning method: Restriction Enzyme; 5′ cloning site NotI (not destroyed); 3′ cloning site XhoI (unknown if destroyed)
  Sequencing primers: 5′ CMV-F; 3′ Tet-R
Terms and licenses: Academic/Nonprofit Terms; Industry Terms: Not Available to Industry
Depositor comments: Please note: Most of the PRESTO-Tango vectors do not contain the XhoI cut site downstream of the tTA sequence and instead carry an XbaI site. If you need to perform an XhoI digest we recommend sequencing with a forward primer at the C-terminus of tTA to determine which of the two sites is present. Suggested primer: 5-gagctccacttagacggcgagg-3. Original backbone was pcDNA3.1(+). These plasmids were generated as part of the Illuminating the Druggable Genome (IDG) program sponsored by the NIH Common Fund. The goal of this program is to identify, gather, and distribute information and resources for proteins that currently are not well-studied yet belong to commonly drug-targeted protein families: protein kinases, non-olfactory G-protein coupled receptors (GPCRs), and ion channels. The IDG program is designed to develop fundamental research tools for understudied proteins, elucidate their function, and disseminate the IDG-related resources and data to the greater scientific community.
How to cite: GPR114-Tango was a gift from Bryan Roth (Addgene plasmid # 66305 ; http://n2t.net/addgene:66305 ; RRID:Addgene_66305)
