>Addgene plasmid #66305 | GPR114-Tango | depositor partial sequence | sequence record 113223 | empty Tango
GACGGATCGGGAGATCTCCCGATCCCCTATGGTGCACTCTCAGTACAATCTGCTCTGATGCCGCATAGTT
AAGCCAGTATCTGCTCCCTGCTTGTGTGTTGGAGGTCGCTGAGTAGTGCGCGAGCAAAATTTAAGCTACA
ACAAGGCAAGGCTTGACCGACAATTGCATGAAGAATCTGCTTAGGGTTAGGCGTTTTGCGCTGCTTCGCG
ATGTACGGGCCAGATATACGCGTTGACATTGATTATTGACTAGTTATTAATAGTAATCAATTACGGGGTC
ATTAGTTCATAGCCCATATATGGAGTTCCGCGTTACATAACTTACGGTAAATGGCCCGCCTGGCTGACCG
CCCAACGACCCCCGCCCATTGACGTCAATAATGACGTATGTTCCCATAGTAACGCCAATAGGGACTTTCC
ATTGACGTCAATGGGTGGAGTATTTACGGTAAACTGCCCACTTGGCAGTACATCAAGTGTATCATATGCC
AAGTACGCCCCCTATTGACGTCAATGACGGTAAATGGCCCGCCTGGCATTATGCCCAGTACATGACCTTA
TGGGACTTTCCTACTTGGCAGTACATCTACGTATTAGTCATCGCTATTACCATGGTGATGCGGTTTTGGC
AGTACATCAATGGGCGTGGATAGCGGTTTGACTCACGGGGATTTCCAAGTCTCCACCCCATTGACGTCAA
TGGGAGTTTGTTTTGGCACCAAAATCAACGGGACTTTCCAAAATGTCGTAACAACTCCGCCCCATTGACG
CAAATGGGCGGTAGGCGTGTACGGTGGGAGGTCTATATAAGCAGAGCTCTCTGGCTAACTAGAGAACCCA
CTGCTTACTGGCTTATCGAAATTAATACGACTCACTATAGGGAGACCCAAGCTGGCTAGCGTTTAAACTT
AAGCTTGGTACCGAGCTCGGATCCACTAGTCCAGTGTGGTGGAATTCTGCAGATATCCAGCACAGTGGCG
GCCGCGCCACCATGAAGACGATCATCGCCCTGAGCTACATCTTCTGCCTGGTATTCGCCGACTACAAGGA
CGATGATGACGCCAGCATCGATACCGGTGGACGCACCCCACCCAGCCTGGGTCCCCAAGATGAGTCCTGC
ACCACCGCCAGCTCCTCCCTGGCCAAGGACACTTCATCGACCGGTGAGAACCTGTACTTCCAGCTAAGAT
TAGATAAAAGTAAAGTGATTAACAGCGCATTAGAGCTGCTTAATGAGGTCGGAATCGAAGGTTTAACAAC
CCGTAAACTCGCCCAGAAGCTAGGTGTAGAGCAGCCTACATTGTATTGGCATGTAAAAAATAAGCGGGCT
TTGCTCGACGCCTTAGCCATTGAGATGTTAGATAGGCACCATACTCACTTTTGCCCTTTAGAAGGGGAAA
GCTGGCAAGATTTTTTACGTAATAACGCTAAAAGTTTTAGATGTGCTTTACTAAGTCATCGCGATGGAGC
AAAAGTACATTTAGGTACACGGCCTACAGAAAAACAGTATGAAACTCTCGAAAATCAATTAGCCTTTTTA
TGCCAACAAGGTTTTTCACTAGAGAATGCATTATATGCACTCAGCGCTGTGGGGCATTTTACTTTAGGTT
GCGTATTGGAAGATCAAGAGCATCAAGTCGCTAAAGAAGAAAGGGAAACACCTACTACTGATAGTATGCC
GCCATTATTACGACAAGCTATCGAATTATTTGATCACCAAGGTGCAGAGCCAGCCTTCTTATTCGGCCTT
GAATTGATCATATGCGGATTAGAAAAACAACTTAAATGTGAAAGTGGGTCCGCGTACAGCCGCGCGCGTA
CGAAAAACAATTACGGGTCTACCATCGAGGGCCTGCTCGATCTCCCGGACGACGACGCCCCCGAAGAGGC
GGGGCTGGCGGCTCCGCGCCTGTCCTTTCTCCCCGCGGGACACACGCGCAGACTGTCGACGGCCCCCCCG
ACCGATGTCAGCCTGGGGGACGAGCTCCACTTAGACGGCGAGGACGTGGCGATGGCGCATGCCGACGCGC
TAGACGATTTCGATCTGGACATGTTGGGGGACGGGGATTCCCCGGGTCCGGGATTTACCCCCCACGACTC
CGCCCCCTACGGCGCTCTGGATATGGCCGACTTCGAGTTTGAGCAGATGTTTACCGATGCCCTTGGAATT
GACGAGTACGGTGGGTAGCTCGAGTCTAGAGGGCCCGTTTAAACCCGCTGATCAGCCTCGACTGTGCCTT
CTAGTTGCCAGCCATCTGTTGTTTGCCCCTCCCCCGTGCCTTCCTTGACCCTGGAAGGTGCCACTCCCAC
TGTCCTTTCCTAATAAAATGAGGAAATTGCATCGCATTGTCTGAGTAGGTGTCATTCTATTCTGGGGGGT
GGGGTGGGGCAGGACAGCAAGGGGGAGGATTGGGAAGACAATAGCAGGCATGCTGGGGATGCGGTGGGCT
CTATGGCTTCTGAGGCGGAAAGAACCAGCTGGGGCTCTAGGGGGTATCCCC
[124 nt withheld, positions 2502-2625]
C
[91 nt withheld, positions 2627-2717]
A
[49 nt withheld, positions 2719-2767]
CCTTTGACGTTGGAGTCCACGTTCTTT
[37 nt withheld, positions 2795-2831]
ACCCTATCTCGGTCTATTCTTTTGATTTATAAGGGATTTTGCCGATTTCGGCCTATTGGTTAAAAAATGA
GCTGATTTAACAAAAATTTAACGCGAATTAATTCTGTGGAATGTGTGTCAGTTAGGGTGTGGAAAGTCCC
CAGGCTCCCCAGCAGGCAGAAGTATGCAAAGCATGCATCTCAATTAGTCAGCAACCAGGTGTGGAAAGTC
CCCAGGCTCCCCAGCAGGCAGAAGTATGCAAAGCATGCATCTCAATTAGTCAGCAACCATAGTCCCGCCC
CTAACTCCGCCCATCCCGCCCCTAACTCCGCCCAGTTCCGCCCATTCTCCGCCCCATGGCTGACTAATTT
TTTTTATTTATGCAGAGGCCGAGGCCGCCTCTGCCTCTGAGCTATTCCAGAAGTAGTGAGGAGGCTTTTT
TGGAGGCCTAGGCTTTTGCAAAAAGCTCCCGGGAGCTTGTATATCCATTTTCGGATCTGATCAAGAGACA
GGATGAGGATCGTTTCGCATGATTGAACAAGATGGATTGCACGCAGGTTCTCCGGCCGCTTGGGTGGAGA
GGCTATTCGGCTATGACTGGGCACAACAGACAATCGGCTGCTCTGATGCCGCCGTGTTCCGGCTGTCAGC
GCAGGGGCGCCCGGTTCTTTTTGTCAAGACCGACCTGTCCGGTGCCCTGAATGAACTGCAGGACGAGGCA
GCGCGGCTATCGTGGCTGGCCACGACGGGCGTTCCTTGCGCAGCTGTGCTCGACGTTGTCACTGAAGCGG
GAAGGGACTGGCTGCTATTGGGCGAAGTGCCGGGGCAGGATCTCCTGTCATCTCACCTTGCTCCTGCCGA
GAAAGTATCCATCATGGCTGATGCAATGCGGCGGCTGCATACGCTTGATCCGGCTACCTGCCCATTCGAC
CACCAAGCGAAACATCGCATCGAGCGAGCACGTACTCGGATGGAAGCCGGTCTTGTCGATCAGGATGATC
TGGACGAAGAGCATCAGGGGCTCGCGCCAGCCGAACTGTTCGCCAGGCTCAAGGCGCGCATGCCCGACGG
CGAGGATCTCGTCGTGACCCATGGCGATGCCTGCTTGCCGAATATCATGGTGGAAAATGGCCGCTTTTCT
GGATTCATCGACTGTGGCCGGCTGGGTGTGGCGGACCGCTATCAGGACATAGCGTTGGCTACCCGTGATA
TTGCTGAAGAGCTTGGCGGCGAATGGGCTGACCGCTTCCTCGTGCTTTACGGTATCGCCGCTCCCGATTC
GCAGCGCATCGCCTTCTATCGCCTTCTTGACGAGTTCTTCTGAGCGGGACTCTGGGGTTCGAAATGACCG
ACCAAGCGACGCCCAACCTGCCATCACGAGATTTCGATTCCACCGCCGCCTTCTATGAAAGGTTGGGCTT
CGGAATCGTTTTCCGGGACGCCGGCTGGATGATCCTCCAGCGCGGGGATCTCATGCTGGAGTTCTTCGCC
CACCCCAACTTGTTTATTGCAGCTTATAATGGTTACAAATAAAGCAATAGCATCACAAATTTCACAAATA
AAGCATTTTTTTCACTGCATTCTAGTTGTGGTTTGTCCAAACTCATCAATGTATCTTATCATGTCTGTAT
ACCGTCGACCTCTAGCTAGAGCTTGGCGTAATCATGGTCATAGCTGTTTCCTGTGTGAAATTGTTATCCG
CTCACAATTCCACACAACATACGAGCCGGAAGCATAAAGTGTAAAGCCTGGGGTGCCTAATGAGTGAGCT
AACTCACATTAATTGCGTTGCGCTCACTGCCCGCTTTCCAGTCGGGAAACCTGTCGTGCCAGCTGCATTA
ATGAATCGGCCAACGCGCGGGGAGAGGCGGTTTGCGTATTGGGCGCTCTTCCGCTTCCTCGCTCACTGAC
TCGCTGCGCTCGGTCGTTCGGCTGCGGCGAGCGGTATCAGCTCACTCAAAGGCGGTAATACGGTTATCCA
CAGAATCAGGGGATAACGCAGGAAAGAACATGTGAGCAAAAGGCCAGCAAAAGGCCAGGAACCGTAAAAA
GGCCGCGTTGCTGGCGTTTTTCCATAGGCTCCGCCCCCCTGACGAGCATCACAAAAATCGACGCTCAAGT
CAGAGGTGGCGAAACCCGACAGGACTATAAAGATACCAGGCGTTTCCCCCTGGAAGCTCCCTCGTGCGCT
CTCCTGTTCCGACCCTGCCGCTTACCGGATACCTGTCCGCCTTTCTCCCTTCGGGAAGCGTGGCGCTTTC
TCATAGCTCACGCTGTAGGTATCTCAGTTCGGTGTAGGTCGTTCGCTCCAAGCTGGGCTGTGTGCACGAA
CCCCCCGTTCAGCCCGACCGCTGCGCCTTATCCGGTAACTATCGTCTTGAGTCCAACCCGGTAAGACACG
ACTTATCGCCACTGGCAGCAGCCACTGGTAACAGGATTAGCAGAGCGAGGTATGTAGGCGGTGCTACAGA
GTTCTTGAAGTGGTGGCCTAACTACGGCTACACTAGAAGAACAGTATTTGGTATCTGCGCTCTGCTGAAG
CCAGTTACCTTCGGAAAAAGAGTTGGTAGCTCTTGATCCGGCAAACAAACCACCGCTGGTAGCGGTTTTT
TTGTTTGCAAGCAGCAGATTACGCGCAGAAAAAAAGGATCTCAAGAAGATCCTTTGATCTTTTCTACGGG
GTCTGACGCTCAGTGGAACGAAAACTCACGTTAAGGGATTTTGGTCATGAGATTATCAAAAAGGATCTTC
ACCTAGATCCTTTTAAATTAAAAATGAAGTTTTAAATCAATCTAAAGTATATATGAGTAAACTTGGTCTG
ACAGTTACCAATGCTTAATCAGTGAGGCACCTATCTCAGCGATCTGTCTATTTCGTTCATCCATAGTTGC
CTGACTCCCCGTCGTGTAGATAACTACGATACGGGAGGGCTTACCATCTGGCCCCAGTGCTGCAATGATA
CCGCGAGACCCACGCTCACCGGCTCCAGATTTATCAGCAATAAACCAGCCAGCCGGAAGGGCCGAGCGCA
GAAGTGGTCCTGCAACTTTATCCGCCTCCATCCAGTCTATTAATTGTTGCCGGGAAGCTAGAGTAAGTAG
TTCGCCAGTTAATAGTTTGCGCAACGTTGTTGCCATTGCTACAGGCATCGTGGTGTCACGCTCGTCGTTT
GGTATGGCTTCATTCAGCTCCGGTTCCCAACGATCAAGGCGAGTTACATGATCCCCCATGTTGTGCAAAA
AAGCGGTTAGCTCCTTCGGTCCTCCGATCGTTGTCAGAAGTAAGTTGGCCGCAGTGTTATCACTCATGGT
TATGGCAGCACTGCATAATTCTCTTACTGTCATGCCATCCGTAAGATGCTTTTCTGTGACTGGTGAGTAC
TCAACCAAGTCATTCTGAGAATAGTGTATGCGGCGACCGAGTTGCTCTTGCCCGGCGTCAATACGGGATA
ATACCGCGCCACATAGCAGAACTTTAAAAGTGCTCATCATTGGAAAACGTTCTTCGGGGCGAAAACTCTC
AAGGATCTTACCGCTGTTGAGATCCAGTTCGATGTAACCCACTCGTGCACCCAACTGATCTTCAGCATCT
TTTACTTTCACCAGCGTTTCTGGGTGAGCAAAAACAGGAAGGCAAAATGCCGCAAAAAAGGGAATAAGGG
CGACACGGAAATGTTGAATACTCATACTCTTCCTTTTTCAATATTATTGAAGCATTTATCAGGGTTATTG
TCTCATGAGCGGATACATATTTGAATGTATTTAGAAAAATAAACAAATAGGGGTTCCGCGCACATTTCCC
CGAAAAGTGCCACCTGACGTC
