>Addgene plasmid #66305 | GPR114-Tango | depositor partial sequence | sequence record 113224 | GPR114
ATGGATCATTGCGGAGCGCTGTTCTTGTGTCTGTGTCTCCTCACTCTGCAGAATGCCACGACCGAGACCT
GGGAGGAACTCCTCAGCTACATGGAGAATATGCAGGTTAGCAGAGGCAGGTCCTCTGTGTTCAGCTCTAG
ACAGCTGCACCAGCTTGAGCAGATGCTCCTTAATACCAGCTTCCCTGGCTACAATCTCACCCTGCAGACT
CCAACGATTCAGTCACTGGCATTTAAGCTGAGCTGCGACTTTTCCGGCCTGAGCCTGACTTCCGCGACAC
TCAAACGAGTCCCGCAGGCTGGAGGCCAGCACGCACGCGGTCAGCATGCCATGCAGTTCCCCGCGGAACT
TACTCGCGACGCGTGTAAGACACGACCCAGGGAACTGAGGCTGATCTGCATTTATTTTTCCAATACACAT
TTTTTTAAAGACGAAAATAATTCTAGCTTGCTGAACAATTACGTGCTGGGAGCCCAGCTCAGTCATGGCC
ACGTGAATAACCTTCGAGATCCCGTTAACATATCCTTTTGGCATAACCAGAGTCTGGAAGGGTACACACT
GACCTGCGTGTTCTGGAAGGAGGGGGCTAGGAAACAACCATGGGGCGGATGGTCCCCTGAGGGTTGCCGC
ACAGAGCAGCCAAGTCACTCTCAGGTGCTGTGCCGCTGCAACCATCTCACATACTTCGCCGTGCTCATGC
AGCTTTCACCCGCTCTCGTCCCTGCCGAACTTCTCGCCCCCCTGACGTATATTTCACTCGTGGGCTGTAG
CATCAGCATAGTCGCCTCTCTGATCACCGTGCTGCTGCACTTCCATTTTAGAAAGCAGAGCGACTCTCTG
ACCCGCATCCACATGAATCTCCACGCAAGCGTCCTGCTGCTCAATATTGCTTTCTTGCTGTCACCCGCTT
TCGCTATGTCCCCTGTGCCAGGGAGTGCTTGCACTGCCCTCGCGGCAGCGCTCCACTATGCCCTCCTGTC
TTGTCTGACTTGGATGGCAATCGAGGGATTTAACCTCTACCTCCTGCTGGGGAGAGTATACAATATCTAC
ATCCGGAGATACGTGTTCAAGCTGGGCGTTCTTGGCTGGGGCGCCCCTGCGCTGCTCGTGCTGTTGTCAC
TGTCCGTGAAATCATCTGTATATGGCCCATGTACTATTCCTGTTTTCGACAGCTGGGAGAACGGAACTGG
GTTCCAGAATATGTCCATCTGCTGGGTTCGCAGCCCAGTGGTTCACTCAGTGCTGGTTATGGGATACGGA
GGACTGACCTCTCTCTTCAACTTGGTGGTGCTGGCATGGGCCCTGTGGACCCTTCGGCGACTGCGGGAGA
GAGCCGACGCCCCCAGCGTAAGAGCTTGCCACGACACCGTGACAGTCCTCGGACTGACGGTTCTGCTCGG
TACAACGTGGGCACTCGCTTTTTTCAGCTTCGGCGTGTTTCTGCTTCCACAGCTGTTTCTTTTCACTATC
CTGAATTCTCTCTACGGCTTTTTCCTCTTTCTGTGGTTTTGCTCTCAGCGCTGCCGCTCCGAGGCAGAGG
CGAAGGCCCAAATCGAGGCTTTCTCCAGTAGCCAGACTACTCAA
