>Addgene plasmid #66305 | GPR114-Tango | addgene partial sequence | sequence record 118332 | CMV-F 5'-CGCAAATGGGCGGTAGGCGTG-3'
CTCTCTGGCTAACTAGAGAACCCACTGCTTACTGGCTTATCGAAATTAATACGACTCACTATAGGGAGAC
CCAAGCTGGCTAGCGTTTAAACTTAAGCTTGGTACCGAGCTCGGATCCACTAGTCCAGTGTGGTGGAATT
CTGCAGATATCCAGCACAGTGGCGGCCGCGCCACCATGAAGACGATCATCGCCCTGAGCTACATCTTCTG
CCTGGTATTCGCCGACTACAAGGACGATGATGACGCCAGCATCGATATGGATCATTGCGGAGCGCTGTTC
TTGTGTCTGTGTCTCCTCACTCTGCAGAATGCCACGACCGAGACCTGGGAGGAACTCCTCAGCTACATGG
AGAATATGCAGGTTAGCAGAGGCAGGTCCTCTGTGTTCAGCTCTAGACAGCTGCACCAGCTTGAGCAGAT
GCTCCTTAATACCAGCTTCCCTGGCTACAATCTCACCCTGCAGACTCCAACGATTCAGTCACTGGCATTT
AAGCTGAGCTGCGACTTTTCCGGCCTGAGCCTGACTTCCGCGACACTCAAACGAGTCCCGCAGGCTGGAG
GCCAGCACGCACGCGGTCAGCATGCCATGCAGTTCCCCGCGGAACTTACTCGCGACGCGTGTAAGACACG
ACCCAGGGAACTGAGGCTGATCTGCATTTATTTTTCCAATACACATTTTTTTAAAGACGAAAATAATTCT
AGCTTGCTGAACAATTACGTGCTGGGAGCCCAGCTCAGTCATGGCCACGTGAATAACCTTCGAGATCCCG
TTAACATATCCTTTTGGCATAACCAGAGTCTGGAAGGGTACACACTGACCTGCGTGTTCTGGAAGGAGGG
GGCTAGGAAACAACCATGGGGCGGATGGTCCCCTGAGGGTTGCCGCACAGAGCAGCCAAGTCACTCTCAG
GTGCTGTGCCGCTGCAACCATCTCACATACTTCGCCGTGCTCATGCAGCTTTCACCCGCTCTCGTCCCTG
CCGAACTTCTCGCCCCCCTGACGTATATTTTCAC
