>Addgene plasmid #66305 | GPR114-Tango | addgene partial sequence | sequence record 118333 | Tet-R 5'-GGCGAGTTTACGGGTTGTTA-3'
CTCTATGCGCTGTTATCACTTTACTTTTATCTAATCTTAGCTGGAAGTACAGGTTCTCACCGGTCGATGA
AGTGTCCTTGGCCAGGGAGGAGCTGGCGGTGGTGCAGGACTCATCTTGGGGACCCAGGCTGGGTGGGGTG
CGTCCACCGGTATCGATTTGAGTAGTCTGGCTACTGGAGAAAGCCTCGATTTGGGCCTTCGCCTCTGCCT
CGGAGCGGCAGCGCTGAGAGCAAAACCACAGAAAGAGGAAAAAGCCGTAGAGAGAATTCAGGATAGTGAA
AAGAAACAGCTGTGGAAGCAGAAACACGCCGAAGCTGAAAAAAGCGAGTGCCCACGTTGTACCGAGCAGA
ACCGTCAGTCCGAGGACTGTCACGGTGTCGTGGCAAGCTCTTACGCTGGGGGCGTCGGCTCTCTCCCGCA
GTCGCCGAAGGGTCCACAGGGCCCATGCCAGCACCACCAAGTTGAAGAGAGAGGTCAGTCCTCCGTATCC
CATAACCAGCACTGAGTGAACCACTGGGCTGCGAACCCAGCAGATGGACATATTCTGGAACCCAGTTCCG
TTCTCCCAGCTGTCGAAAACAGGAATAGTACATGGGCCATATACAGATGATTTCACGGACAGTGACAACA
GCACGAGCAGCGCAGGGGCGCCCCAGCCAAGAACGCCCAGCTTGAACACGTATCTCCGGATGTAGATATT
GTATACTCTCCCCAGCAGGAGGTAGAGGTTAAATCCCTCGATTGCCATCCAAGTCAGACAAGACAGGAGG
GCATAGTGGAGCGCTGCCGCGAGGGCAGTGCAAGCACTCCCTGGCACAGGGGACATAGCGAAAGCGGGTG
ACAGCAAGAAAGCAATATTGAGCAGCAGGACGCTTGCGTGGAGATTCATGTGGATGCGGGTCAGAGAGTC
GCTCTGCTTTCTAAAATGGAAGTGCAGCAGCACGGTGATCAGAGAGGCGACTATGCTGATGCTACAGCCC
ACGAGTGAAATATAC
